Addgene plasmid #71737: pG1AK-mCherry
Purpose: Modular shuttle vector for Geobacillus and E. coli
Depositing lab: Tom Ellis. Depositing organization: Imperial College London. Publication: The Geobacillus Plasmid Set: A Modular Toolkit for Thermophile Engineering. Reeve B, Martinez-Klimova E, de Jonghe J, Leak DJ, Ellis T. ACS Synth Biol. 2016 Jul 1. 10.1021/acssynbio.5b00298 PubMed 27332993.
Backbone
  Vector backbone: pG1AK
  Backbone size w/o insert (bp): 4719
  Total vector size (bp): 5620
  Vector type: Bacterial Expression, Synthetic Biology ; Shuttle Vector
Growth in bacteria
  Bacterial resistance: Ampicillin and Kanamycin, 100 & 50 μg/mL
  Growth temperature: 37°C
  Growth strain: DH5alpha
  Copy number: High Copy
Gene/Insert
  Gene/Insert name: mCherry
  Insert size (bp): 687
  Promoter: pRplsWT
  Cloning method: Gibson Cloning
  Sequencing primers: 5′ -; 3′ AGCGGATAACAATTTCACACAGGA
Resource information
  A portion of this plasmid was derived from a plasmid made by: The Leak lab, (Department of Biology & Biochemistry, University of Bath). Part of these plasmids are from pUCG18.
Terms and licenses: Academic/Nonprofit Terms; Industry Terms: Not Available to Industry
Depositor comments: Plasmid from the Geobacillus plasmid set - a modular shuttle vector toolkit for thermophile metabolic engineering
How to cite: pG1AK-mCherry was a gift from Tom Ellis (Addgene plasmid # 71737 ; http://n2t.net/addgene:71737 ; RRID:Addgene_71737)
