[The description below was written by a language model from this plasmid's Addgene catalogue record and pLannotate feature annotations shown in this document.]
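Description:
pG1AK-mCherry is a modular shuttle vector from the Geobacillus plasmid set, a toolkit for metabolic engineering of thermophiles, designed to be maintained in both E. coli and Geobacillus. The 5,620 bp plasmid is built on the pG1AK backbone, parts of which derive from the earlier shuttle vector pUCG18. In E. coli it replicates from a high-copy ColE1/pUC-type origin and is selected with ampicillin through the bla β-lactamase gene and its own promoter. A second marker, a Bacillus-derived kanamycin nucleotidyltransferase (knt), also confers kanamycin resistance and presumably serves as the selectable marker in the thermophilic host. The feature table leaves a stretch of roughly 1.5 kb between the AmpR and knt cassettes unannotated. A Geobacillus replication function would be expected in a shuttle vector of this kind, but the record does not identify one.

The payload is an mCherry red fluorescent protein coding sequence, inserted by Gibson assembly and driven by the promoter listed as pRplsWT. Immediately upstream of mCherry the annotation detects a short fragment matching Geobacillus kaustophilus trmD. This suggests the promoter region was taken from native Geobacillus genomic sequence, although the record does not say so explicitly. Remnants of the pUC lineage (lac operator, lac promoter, CAP binding site and a small lacI fragment) lie after the reporter on the opposite strand and appear to be backbone carry-over rather than functional control of mCherry.

The construct serves as a reporter member of the set. Likely uses include testing transformation, plasmid maintenance and promoter-driven expression in Geobacillus, and acting as a template in which the origin, marker, promoter or reporter modules can be exchanged.
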