Features (pLannotate 1.2.2; 10 found; start..end, strand, type, name):
     38..54      -  protein_bind   lac operator: The lac repressor binds to the lac operator to inhibit transcription in E. coli. This inhibition can be relieved by adding lactose or isopropyl-β-D-thiogalactopyranoside (IPTG). lac repressor encoded by lacI
     62..92      -  promoter       lac promoter: promoter for the E. coli lac operon
    107..128     -  protein_bind   CAP binding site: CAP binding activates transcription in the presence of cAMP. E. coli catabolite activator protein
    141..233     -  CDS            lacI (fragment): lac repressor; lacI; The lac repressor binds to the lac operator to inhibit transcription in E. coli. This inhibition can be relieved by adding lactose or isopropyl-β-D-thiogalactopyranoside (IPTG).
    416..1004    -  rep_origin     ori: high-copy-number ColE1/pMB1/pBR322/pUC origin of replication
   1198..2058    -  CDS            AmpR: β-lactamase; bla; confers resistance to ampicillin, carbenicillin, and related antibiotics
   2059..2163    -  promoter       AmpR promoter: bla
   3745..4500    +  CDS            knt: KANU_BACSP - Also known as kan. Experimental evidence at protein level: Swiss-Prot protein existence level 1. Inactivates the antibiotic kanamycin by catalyzing the transfer of a nucleotidyl group from nucleoside triphosphates such as ATP to the 4'-hydroxyl group of the aminoglycoside. From Bacillus sp.
   4634..4744    +  CDS            trmD (fragment): TRMD_GEOKA - Protein inferred from homology: Swiss-Prot protein existence level 3. Specifically methylates guanosine-37 in various tRNAs. From Geobacillus kaustophilus (strain HTA426).
   4874..5557    +  CDS            mCherry: mCherry is a basic (constitutively fluorescent) red fluorescent protein published in 2004, derived from Discosoma sp.. It is reported to be a very rapidly-maturing monomer with low acid sensitivity.
>Addgene plasmid #71737 | pG1AK-mCherry | depositor full sequence | sequence record 130132 | pG1AK-mCherry sequence 5620 bps
AAATGTAATCATGGTCATAGCTGTTTCCTGTGTGAAATTGTTATCCGCTCACAATTCCACACAACATACG
AGCCGGAAGCATAAAGTGTAAAGCCTGGGGTGCCTAATGAGTGAGCTAACTCACATTAATTGCGTTGCGC
TCACTGCCCGCTTTCCAGTCGGGAAACCTGTCGTGCCAGCTGCATTAATGAATCGGCCAACGCGCGGGGA
GAGGCGGTTTGCGTATTGGGCGCTCTTCCGCTTCCTCGCTCACTGACTCGCTGCGCTCGGTCGTTCGGCT
GCGGCGAGCGGTATCAGCTCACTCAAAGGCGGTAATACGGTTATCCACAGAATCAGGGGATAACGCAGGA
AAGAACATGTGAGCAAAAGGCCAGCAAAAGGCCAGGAACCGTAAAAAGGCCGCGTTGCTGGCGTTTTTCC
ATAGGCTCCGCCCCCCTGACGAGCATCACAAAAATCGACGCTCAAGTCAGAGGTGGCGAAACCCGACAGG
ACTATAAAGATACCAGGCGTTTCCCCCTGGAAGCTCCCTCGTGCGCTCTCCTGTTCCGACCCTGCCGCTT
ACCGGATACCTGTCCGCCTTTCTCCCTTCGGGAAGCGTGGCGCTTTCTCATAGCTCACGCTGTAGGTATC
TCAGTTCGGTGTAGGTCGTTCGCTCCAAGCTGGGCTGTGTGCACGAACCCCCCGTTCAGCCCGACCGCTG
CGCCTTATCCGGTAACTATCGTCTTGAGTCCAACCCGGTAAGACACGACTTATCGCCACTGGCAGCAGCC
ACTGGTAACAGGATTAGCAGAGCGAGGTATGTAGGCGGTGCTACAGAGTTCTTGAAGTGGTGGCCTAACT
ACGGCTACACTAGAAGAACAGTATTTGGTATCTGCGCTCTGCTGAAGCCAGTTACCTTCGGAAAAAGAGT
TGGTAGCTCTTGATCCGGCAAACAAACCACCGCTGGTAGCGGTGGTTTTTTTGTTTGCAAGCAGCAGATT
ACGCGCAGAAAAAAAGGATCTCAAGAAGATCCTTTGATCTTTTCTACGGGGTCTGACGCTCAGTGGAACG
AAAACTCACGTTAAGGGATTTTGGTCATGAGATTATCAAAAAGGATCTTCACCTAGATCCTTTTAAATTA
AAAATGAAGTTTTAAATCAATCTAAAGTATATATGAGTAAACTTGGTCTGACAGTTACCAATGGCCGGCC
CTGACAGTTACCAATGCTTAATCAGTGAGGCACCTATCTCAGCGATCTGTCTATTTCGTTCATCCATAGT
TGCCTGACTCCCCGTCGTGTAGATAACTACGATACGGGAGGGCTTACCATCTGGCCCCAGTGCTGCAATG
ATACCGCGAGACCCACGCTCACCGGCTCCAGATTTATCAGCAATAAACCAGCCAGCCGGAAGGGCCGAGC
GCAGAAGTGGTCCTGCAACTTTATCCGCCTCCATCCAGTCTATTAATTGTTGCCGGGAAGCTAGAGTAAG
TAGTTCGCCAGTTAATAGTTTGCGCAACGTTGTTGCCATTGCTACAGGCATCGTGGTGTCACGCTCGTCG
TTTGGTATGGCTTCATTCAGCTCCGGTTCCCAACGATCAAGGCGAGTTACATGATCCCCCATGTTGTGCA
AAAAAGCGGTTAGCTCCTTCGGTCCTCCGATCGTTGTCAGAAGTAAGTTGGCCGCAGTGTTATCACTCAT
GGTTATGGCAGCACTGCATAATTCTCTTACTGTCATGCCATCCGTAAGATGCTTTTCTGTGACTGGTGAG
TACTCAACCAAGTCATTCTGAGAATAGTGTATGCGGCGACCGAGTTGCTCTTGCCCGGCGTCAATACGGG
ATAATACCGCGCCACATAGCAGAACTTTAAAAGTGCTCATCATTGGAAAACGTTCTTCGGGGCGAAAACT
CTCAAGGATCTTACCGCTGTTGAGATCCAGTTCGATGTAACCCACTCGTGCACCCAACTGATCTTCAGCA
TCTTTTACTTTCACCAGCGTTTCTGGGTGAGCAAAAACAGGAAGGCAAAATGCCGCAAAAAAGGGAATAA
GGGCGACACGGAAATGTTGAATACTCATACTCTTCCTTTTTCAATATTATTGAAGCATTTATCAGGGTTA
TTGTCTCATGAGCGGATACATATTTGAATGTATTTAGAAAAATAAACAAATAGGGGTTCCGCGCACATTT
CCCCGAAAAGTGCCACCTGACGTCTAAGAAACCATTATTATCATGACATTAACCTATAAAAATAGGCGTA
TCACGAGGCCGCGGCCGCCTGTCGAGAATTTTTGGAAAATAGACCTTGTCGCGACTCGAAGATTAGTAGT
ACAATAGAGACAACATAACAGAACGGGACAAAATAGAAGAGCTTCCGAAGCGTGTGTAAGTGGTGCTCCC
AACACCGTTCGCCGTACTCGCCCTACGGCAAACACCTGCTCGAAAGCTCTTGTGTTAACATATTTATGCC
TTGTCTTCATTTTAATGCATAGATATGTTGAATGCAAGAGCGAAACGCTTGGAAATTTTCGTTTTTCCTC
CGATGAGAGCGTGTTTGCCTGCGTATTAATGTACGGCAACGCGCTCTTTTGTTTGTCCCGAAAAATTCGG
GAGAAACGGGAGGAGAACGGAAATGTACATAATCACTAGCGAACAATTCACGCAACTGAAAGAAATCGAG
AGAGTCACAGATTTCGTTTATAAACGCCGTAAGATTAAAAATGAGCTGATGGAGCGTATCGCCGACGCAT
TAGGCCGCAAGTTCCGCAAAGCGCAAAAAACAACGCGCGTCATCGACGAAATTGTTTGGCTCGCAACAGA
CCGCGGTTTTTCGTTCCCAGGGCGCGAAACGCTTGCCAAAAAGTTAGGCGTGTCCTTGCCGACTGTTGAT
CGTGCTACTCGCATGCTCAAAGACTCGGGCGAAGTCGTCGTTTGCTATCGTGAGAATCCGAATAGTAACG
GACCTAAAACGCCTGTATTCATTTTCCGGAGCCATGCAAATTTCGAGCGTATTGCAGCCGTTTTAAACTT
GCGTGACAACGAAGCTGATAAAGTAGAAAACGCCGAAAAGCCTACGGAATCAAGCGATTTAGCGCGTAAA
ACGGACGCTACCATTAGTTCACCAGTTGAAAAACATGACGATATTAATAAATTAATAGACAATACACATC
CGTTGGATAAAATTGTAAAATACGTCACTATTAAAGTGAACGAAGTGCAGAAGCGTCATCCTTACGGCAT
TCGATATCTATCCGCATACATAAACAAAACACTCGACGACCTAATGCAACGTGCAAAAGCGAAGGTCAAA
GCCGAAAAAGCTCGCGCCCAACAACGCAAACAAGCCGACTATCAACCGACCGCGACCGGCTTAATTTGGT
ACGACTTCACGGCGGACACAAGCGCCAGCCAGCCGACAAGCCAGCGCAAGCCAGCGTTTGACAGCGAAGA
CATGTTTGCGCCGTTATTGCAGGCTGTTGCACGAATTAAGGGCGTTGAGGTGTGACACACTCGTTTTAAG
GCGTCTAACAGGCGCGTAGAGACGTCTTTAAGTCGGGGGAATATTAAAAATTCCACGCCTCCTAAAACGC
GATATACGCCGATTATGAGTTTAAACGAAGATTAGATGCTATAATTGTTATTAAAAGGATTGAAGGATGC
TTAGGAAGACGAGTTATTAATAGCTGAATAAGAACGGTGCTCTCCAAATATTCTTATTTAGAAAAGCAAA
TCTAAAATTATCTGAAAAGGGAATGAGAATAGTGAATGGACCAATAATAATGACTAGAGAAGAAAGAATG
AAGATTGTTCATGAAATTAAGGAACGAATATTGGATAAATATGGGGATGATGTTAAGGCTATTGGTGTTT
ATGGCTCTCTTGGTCGTCAGACTGATGGGCCCTATTCGGATATTGAGATGATGTGTGTCATGTCAACAGA
GGAAGCAGAGTTCAGCCATGAATGGACAACCGGTGAGTGGAAGGTGGAAGTGAATTTTTATAGCGAAGAG
ATTCTACTAGATTATGCATCTCAGGTGGAATCAGATTGGCCGCTTACACATGGTCAATTTTTCTCTATTT
TGCCGATTTATGATTCAGGTGGATACTTAGAGAAAGTGTATCAAACTGCTAAATCGGTAGAAGCCCAAAA
GTTCCACGATGCGATTTGTGCCCTTATCGTAGAAGAGCTGTTTGAATATGCAGGCAAATGGCGTAATATT
CGTGTGCAAGGACCGACAACATTTCTACCATCCTTGACTGTACAGGTAGCAATGGCAGGTGCCATGTTGA
TTGGTCTGCATCATCGCATCTGTTATACGACGAGCGCTTCGGTCTTAACTGAAGCAGTTAAGCAATCAGA
TCTTCCTTCAGGTTATGACCATCTGTGCCAGTTCGTAATGTCTGGTCAACTTTCCGACTCTGAGAAACTT
CTGGAATCGCTAGAGAATTTCTGGAATGGGATTCAGGAGTGGACAGAACGACACGGATATATAGTGGATG
TGTCAAAACGCATACCATTTTGATAAGGCGCGCCTCTACGGACCGAGTATTCAACAAACGGGCCAGTTTG
TTGAAATCGTTAATTAAGCGTACTAGTCCTAGGCTAGCTGATACCAGGTCAGTCCCGGGACAGGTCGACC
TCGAGTACGCCTGCAGGAACAATCGTTAAAGCGGACGTTTTTGCGCCGCCCGGATTTGCTTGAAAACTAC
CCGCTGACAGAAAAGCAAAAACGATGGATCGAAGAGTGGAAAAAAGAAAAACAGTAGCTATTGCGCATGA
TACAAGTTTATGCTACTATATTCCTTGTGCAACTTAAGCGATTTGCTTAAGCGAGGAAAACGATGTTCCG
CTGCAATGATGAAAAAGCATTGTCTAGATAAGGAGTGATTCGAATGGTGAGCAAGGGCGAGGAGGATAAC
ATGGCCATCATCAAGGAGTTCATGCGCTTCAAGGTGCACATGGAGGGCTCCGTGAACGGCCACGAGTTCG
AGATCGAGGGCGAGGGCGAGGGCCGCCCCTACGAGGGCACCCAGACCGCCAAGCTGAAGGTGACCAAGGG
TGGCCCCCTGCCCTTCGCCTGGGACATCCTGTCCCCTCAGTTCATGTACGGCTCCAAGGCCTACGTGAAG
CACCCCGCCGACATCCCCGACTACTTGAAGCTGTCCTTCCCCGAGGGCTTCAAGTGGGAGCGCGTGATGA
ACTTCGAGGACGGCGGCGTGGTGACCGTGACCCAGGACTCCTCCTTGCAGGACGGCGAGTTCATCTACAA
GGTGAAGCTGCGCGGCACCAACTTCCCCTCCGACGGCCCCGTAATGCAGAAGAAGACCATGGGCTGGGAG
GCCTCCTCCGAGCGGATGTACCCCGAGGACGGCGCCCTGAAGGGCGAGATCAAGCAGAGGCTGAAGCTGA
AGGACGGCGGCCACTACGACGCTGAGGTCAAGACCACCTACAAGGCCAAGAAGCCCGTGCAGCTGCCCGG
CGCCTACAACGTCAACATCAAGTTGGACATCACCTCCCACAACGAGGACTACACCATCGTGGAACAGTAC
GAACGCGCCGAGGGCCGCCACTCCACCTAATAAGAGCTCAATTTCGCGCCCCGAAAGGGGCGTTTTTTTG
CGAAGCCTAAGGTATCATTT
