>Addgene plasmid #71737 | pG1AK-mCherry | addgene partial sequence | sequence record 134896 | mCherry-F 5'-ccccgtaatgcagaagaaga-3'
CCCGAGGACGGCGCCCTGAAGGGCGAGATCAAGCAGAGGCTGAAGCTGAAGGACGGCGGCCACTACGACG
CTGAGGTCAAGACCACCTACAAGGCCAAGAAGCCCGTGCAGCTGCCCGGCGCCTACAACGTCAACATCAA
GTTGGACATCACCTCCCACAACGAGGACTACACCATCGTGGAACAGTACGAACGCGCCGAGGGCCGCCAC
TCCACCTAATAAGAGCTCAATTTCGCGCCCCGAAAGGGGCGTTTTTTTGCGAAGCCTAAGGTATCATTTA
AATGTAATCATGGTCATAGCTGTTTCCTGTGTGAAATTGTTATCCGCTCACAATTCCACACAACATACGA
GCCGGAAGCATAAAGTGTAAAGCCTGGGGTGCCTAATGAGTGAGCTAACTCACATTAATTGCGTTGCGCT
CACTGCCCGCTTTCCAGTCGGGAAACCTGTCGTGCCAGCTGCATTAATGAATCGGCCAACGCGCGGGGAG
AGGCGGTTTGCGTATTGGGCGCTCTTCCGCTTCCTCGCTCACTGACTCGCTGCGCTCGGTCGTTCGGCTG
CGGCGAGCGGTATCAGCTCACTCAAAGGCGGTAATACGGTTATCCACAGAATCAGGGGATAACGCAGGAA
AGAACATGTGAGCAAAAGGCCAGCAAAAGGCCAGGAACCGTAAAAAGGCCGCGTTGCTGGCGTTTTTCCA
TAGGCTCCGCCCC
