>Addgene plasmid #71737 | pG1AK-mCherry | addgene partial sequence | sequence record 134962 | M13-Rev 5'-CAGGAAACAGCTATGACC-3'
ACGCCCCTTTCGGGGCGCGAAATTGAGCTCTTATTAGGTGGAGTGGCGGCCCTCGGCGCGTTCGTACTGT
TCCACGATGGTGTAGTCCTCGTTGTGGGAGGTGATGTCCAACTTGATGTTGACGTTGTAGGCGCCGGGCA
GCTGCACGGGCTTCTTGGCCTTGTAGGTGGTCTTGACCTCAGCGTCGTAGTGGCCGCCGTCCTTCAGCTT
CAGCCTCTGCTTGATCTCGCCCTTCAGGGCGCCGTCCTCGGGGTACATCCGCTCGGAGGAGGCCTCCCAG
CCCATGGTCTTCTTCTGCATTACGGGGCCGTCGGAGGGGAAGTTGGTGCCGCGCAGCTTCACCTTGTAGA
TGAACTCGCCGTCCTGCAAGGAGGAGTCCTGGGTCACGGTCACCACGCCGCCGTCCTCGAAGTTCATCAC
GCGCTCCCACTTGAAGCCCTCGGGGAAGGACAGCTTCAAGTAGTCGGGGATGTCGGCGGGGTGCTTCACG
TAGGCCTTGGAGCCGTACATGAACTGAGGGGACAGGATGTCCCAGGCGAAGGGCAGGGGGCCACCCTTGG
TCACCTTCAGCTTGGCGGTCTGGGTGCCCTCGTAGGGGCGGCCCTCGCCCTCGCCCTCGATCTCGAACTC
GTGGCCGTTCACGGAGCCCTCCATGTGCACCTTGAAGCGCATGAACTCCTTGATGATGGCCATGTTATCC
TCCTCGCCCTTGCTCACCATTCGAATCACTCCTTATCTAGACAATGCTTTTTCATCATTGCAGCGGA
