>Addgene plasmid #71737 | pG1AK-mCherry | addgene partial sequence | sequence record 134963 | MoCloR 5'-gccacctgacgtctaagaaacc-3'
GCGTATCACGAGGCCGCGGCCGCCTGTCGAGAATTTTTGGAAAATAGACCTTGTCGCGACTCGAAGATTA
GTAGTACAATAGAGACAACATAACAGAACGGGACAAAATAGAAGAGCTTCCGAAGCGTGTGTAAGTGGTG
CTCCCAACACCGTTCGCCGTACTCGCCCTACGGCAAACACCTGCTCGAAAGCTCTTGTGTTAACATATTT
ATGCCTTGTCTTCATTTTAATGCATAGATATGTTGAATGCAAGAGCGAAACGCTTGGAAATTTTCGTTTT
TCCTCCGATGAGAGCGTGTTTGCCTGCGTATTAATGTACGGCAACGCGCTCTTTTGTTTGTCCCGAAAAA
TTCGGGAGAAACGGGAGGAGAACGGAAATGTACATAATCACTAGCGAACAATTCACGCAACTGAAAGAAA
TCGAGAGAGTCACAGATTTCGTTTATAAACGCCGTAAGATTAAAAATGAGCTGATGGAGCGTATCGCCGA
CGCATTAGGCCGCAAGTTCCGCAAAGCGCAAAAAACAACGCGCGTCATCGACGAAATTGTTTGGCTCGCA
ACAGACCGCGGTTTTTCGTTCCCAGGGCGCGAAACGCTTGCCAAAAAGTTAGGCGTGTCCTTGCCGACTG
TTGATCGTGCTACTCGCATGCTCAAAGACTCGGGCGAAGTCGTCGTTTGCTATCGTGAGAATCCGAATAG
TAACGGACCTAAAACGCCTGTATTCATTTTCCGGAGCCATGCAAATTTCGAGCGTATTGCAGCCGTTT
